>Addgene plasmid #47310 | TAL3591 | depositor partial sequence | sequence record 67397 | Insert sequence
ATGGACTACAAAGACCATGACGGTGATTATAAAGATCATGACATCGATTACAAGGATGACGATGACAAGA
TGGCCCCCAAGAAGAAGAGGAAGGTGGGCATTCACCGCGGGGTACCTATGGTGGACTTGAGGACACTCGG
TTATTCGCAACAGCAACAGGAGAAAATCAAGCCTAAGGTCAGGAGCACCGTCGCGCAACACCACGAGGCG
CTTGTGGGGCATGGCTTCACTCATGCGCATATTGTCGCGCTTTCACAGCACCCTGCGGCGCTTGGGACGG
TGGCTGTCAAATACCAAGATATGATTGCGGCCCTGCCCGAAGCCACGCACGAGGCAATTGTAGGGGTCGG
TAAACAGTGGTCGGGAGCGCGAGCACTTGAGGCGCTGCTGACTGTGGCGGGTGAGCTTAGGGGGCCTCCG
CTCCAGCTCGACACCGGGCAGCTGCTGAAGATCGCGAAGAGAGGGGGAGTAACAGCGGTAGAGGCAGTGC
ACGCCTGGCGCAATGCGCTCACCGGGGCCCCCTTGAACCTGACCCCAGACCAGGTAGTCGCAATCGCGTC
ACATGACGGGGGAAAGCAAGCCCTGGAAACCGTGCAAAGGTTGTTGCCGGTCCTTTGTCAAGACCACGGC
CTTACACCGGAGCAAGTCGTGGCCATTGCAAGCAACATCGGTGGCAAACAGGCTCTTGAGACGGTTCAGA
GACTTCTCCCAGTTCTCTGTCAAGCCCACGGGCTGACTCCCGATCAAGTTGTAGCGATTGCGTCGAACAT
TGGAGGGAAACAAGCATTGGAGACTGTCCAACGGCTCCTTCCCGTGTTGTGTCAAGCCCACGGTTTGACG
CCTGCACAAGTGGTCGCCATCGCCTCGAATGGCGGCGGTAAGCAGGCGCTGGAAACAGTACAGCGCCTGC
TGCCTGTACTGTGCCAGGATCATGGACTGACCCCAGACCAGGTAGTCGCAATCGCGTCACATGACGGGGG
AAAGCAAGCCCTGGAAACCGTGCAAAGGTTGTTGCCGGTCCTTTGTCAAGACCACGGCCTTACACCGGAG
CAAGTCGTGGCCATTGCAAGCAACATCGGTGGCAAACAGGCTCTTGAGACGGTTCAGAGACTTCTCCCAG
TTCTCTGTCAAGCCCACGGGCTGACTCCCGATCAAGTTGTAGCGATTGCGAATAACAATGGAGGGAAACA
AGCATTGGAGACTGTCCAACGGCTCCTTCCCGTGTTGTGTCAAGCCCACGGTTTGACGCCTGCACAAGTG
GTCGCCATCGCCAGCCATGATGGCGGTAAGCAGGCGCTGGAAACAGTACAGCGCCTGCTGCCTGTACTGT
GCCAGGATCATGGACTGACCCCAGACCAGGTAGTCGCAATCGCGTCAAACGGAGGGGGAAAGCAAGCCCT
GGAAACCGTGCAAAGGTTGTTGCCGGTCCTTTGTCAAGACCACGGCCTTACACCGGAGCAAGTCGTGGCC
ATTGCAAATAATAACGGTGGCAAACAGGCTCTTGAGACGGTTCAGAGACTTCTCCCAGTTCTCTGTCAAG
CCCACGGGCTGACTCCCGATCAAGTTGTAGCGATTGCGTCGCATGACGGAGGGAAACAAGCATTGGAGAC
TGTCCAACGGCTCCTTCCCGTGTTGTGTCAAGCCCACGGTTTGACGCCTGCACAAGTGGTCGCCATCGCC
TCGAATGGCGGCGGTAAGCAGGCGCTGGAAACAGTACAGCGCCTGCTGCCTGTACTGTGCCAGGATCATG
GACTGACCCCAGACCAGGTAGTCGCAATCGCGAACAATAATGGGGGAAAGCAAGCCCTGGAAACCGTGCA
AAGGTTGTTGCCGGTCCTTTGTCAAGACCACGGCCTTACACCGGAGCAAGTCGTGGCCATTGCATCCCAC
GACGGTGGCAAACAGGCTCTTGAGACGGTTCAGAGACTTCTCCCAGTTCTCTGTCAAGCCCACGGGCTGA
CTCCCGATCAAGTTGTAGCGATTGCGTCCAACGGTGGAGGGAAACAAGCATTGGAGACTGTCCAACGGCT
CCTTCCCGTGTTGTGTCAAGCCCACGGTTTGACGCCTGCACAAGTGGTCGCCATCGCCAACAACAACGGC
GGTAAGCAGGCGCTGGAAACAGTACAGCGCCTGCTGCCTGTACTGTGCCAGGATCATGGACTGACACCCG
AACAGGTGGTCGCCATTGCTAATAATAACGGAGGACGGCCAGCCTTGGAG
