>Addgene plasmid #47310 | TAL3591 | addgene partial sequence | sequence record 69142 | JDS-TALEN-F 5'-TAGGGGTCGGTAAACAGTGG-3'
GGCGGGTGAGCTTAGGGGGCCTCCGCTCCAGCTCGACACCGGGCAGCTGCTGAAGATCGCGAAGAGAGGG
GGAGTAACAGCGGTAGAGGCAGTGCACGCCTGGCGCAATGCGCTCACCGGGGCCCCCTTGAACCTGACCC
CAGACCAGGTAGTCGCAATCGCGTCACATGACGGGGGAAAGCAAGCCCTGGAAACCGTGCAAAGGTTGTT
GCCGGTCCTTTGTCAAGACCACGGCCTTACACCGGAGCAAGTCGTGGCCATTGCAAGCAACATCGGTGGC
AAACAGGCTCTTGAGACGGTTCAGAGACTTCTCCCAGTTCTCTGTCAAGCCCACGGGCTGACTCCCGATC
AAGTTGTAGCGATTGCGTCGAACATTGGAGGGAAACAAGCATTGGAGACTGTCCAACGGCTCCTTCCCGT
GTTGTGTCAAGCCCACGGTTTGACGCCTGCACAAGTGGTCGCCATCGCCTCGAATGGCGGCGGTAAGCAG
GCGCTGGAAACAGTACAGCGCCTGCTGCCTGTACTGTGCCAGGATCATGGACTGACCCCAGACCAGGTAG
TCGCAATCGCGTCACATGACGGGGGAAAGCAAGCCCTGGAAACCGTGCAAAGGTTGTTGCCGGTCCTTTG
TCAAGACCACGGCCTTACACCGGAGCAAGTCGTGGCCATTGCAAGCAACATCGGTGGCAAACAGGCTCTT
GAGACGGTTCAGAGACTTCTCCCAGTTCTCTGTCAAGCCCACGGGCTGACTCCCGATCAAGTTGTAGCGA
TTGCGAATAACAATGGAGGGAAACAAGCATTGGAGACTGTCCAACGGCTCCTTCC
