[The description below was written by a language model from this plasmid's Addgene catalogue record.]
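Description:
TAL3591 is a TALEN expression plasmid built on the JDS74 backbone, a roughly 6.4 kb mammalian expression vector that also carries a T7 promoter. It is maintained in E. coli as a high-copy plasmid under ampicillin selection. The insert, about 1.4 kb, is an engineered TAL effector repeat array designated ZebrafishCommunity-yjefn3-right. It was placed into the backbone through BsmBI sites that were destroyed during cloning, as is typical of type IIS assembly, where the enzyme cuts outside its recognition sequence and leaves a seamless junction.

The backbone supplies the sequences on either side of the repeat array, so the encoded protein carries an N-terminal 3X Flag tag for detection and a C-terminal wild-type FokI nuclease domain. Expression is driven by the CMV promoter in mammalian cells. The T7 designation in the vector type suggests that the coding sequence can also be transcribed in vitro to make mRNA, which is the usual way to deliver nucleases into zebrafish embryos, although the record does not describe this use explicitly. The use of a BGH reverse sequencing primer suggests a BGH polyadenylation region downstream of the open reading frame.

As the "right" monomer, this construct is meant to be used with a matching left TALEN. FokI cleaves only as a dimer, so two monomers must bind adjacent half-sites in the zebrafish yjefn3 locus to produce a double-strand break. Error-prone repair of that break can then generate disruptive indel mutations. The partner plasmid is not named in the record. No feature table was provided, so finer details of the backbone are not documented here.
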