Addgene plasmid #47310: TAL3591
Depositing lab: Keith Joung. Depositing organization: Massachusetts General Hospital. Publication: Targeted gene disruption in somatic zebrafish cells using engineered TALENs. Sander JD, Cade L, Khayter C, Reyon D, Peterson RT, Joung JK, Yeh JR. Nat Biotechnol. 2011 Aug 5;29(8):697-8. doi: 10.1038/nbt.1934. PubMed 21822241.
Backbone
  Vector backbone: JDS74
  Backbone manufacturer: Addgene plasmid #32288
  Backbone size w/o insert (bp): 6447
  Vector type: Mammalian Expression ; T7
Growth in bacteria
  Bacterial resistance: Ampicillin, 100 μg/mL
  Growth temperature: 37°C
  Growth strain: XL1 Blue
  Copy number: High Copy
Gene/Insert
  Gene/Insert name: ZebrafishCommunity-yjefn3-right (alt name: yjefn3)
  Species: D. rerio (zebrafish)
  Insert size (bp): 1430
  Entrez Gene: si:ch211-212d10.3
  Promoter: CMV
  Tag / fusion protein: 3X Flag (N terminal on backbone); WT FOKI (C terminal on backbone)
  Cloning method: Restriction Enzyme; 5′ cloning site BsmBI (destroyed during cloning); 3′ cloning site BsmBI (destroyed during cloning)
  Sequencing primers: 5′ CMV-F; 3′ BGH-rev
Terms and licenses: Academic/Nonprofit Terms; Industry Terms: Not Available to Industry
Depositor comments: Target binding site: TCAATCAGCTGCTGCTGG It is strongly recommended that users perform a diagnostic digest to verify this plasmid prior to use. For example, a double digest of the plasmid with BamHI and KpnI should result in two bands at 2.3kb and 5.8kb.
How to cite: TAL3591 was a gift from Keith Joung (Addgene plasmid # 47310 ; http://n2t.net/addgene:47310 ; RRID:Addgene_47310)
